Addgene plasmid #154642: pEPYC1CB0175
Purpose: MoClo Level 1 luciferase reporter
Depositing lab: Nicola Patron. Depositing organization: Earlham Institute. Publication: Rational design of minimal synthetic promoters for plants. Cai YM, Kallam K, Tidd H, Gendarini G, Salzman A, Patron NJ. Nucleic Acids Res. 2020 Aug 28. pii: 5897334. doi: 10.1093/nar/gkaa682. PubMed 32856047.
Backbone
  Vector backbone: pICH47732
  Vector type: Synthetic Biology
Growth in bacteria
  Bacterial resistance: Ampicillin, 100 μg/mL
  Growth temperature: 37°C
  Growth strain: NEB Stable
  Copy number: High Copy
Gene/Insert
  Gene/Insert name: 35s(ΔbHLH1) Firefly luciferase expression cassette [35s(ΔbHLH1)::TMV::LucF::Flag::ocsT]
  Species: Synthetic
  Cloning method: Restriction Enzyme; 5′ cloning site BsaI (destroyed during cloning); 3′ cloning site BsaI (destroyed during cloning)
Terms and licenses: Academic/Nonprofit Terms; Industry Terms: Not Available to Industry
Depositor comments: Please visit https://www.biorxiv.org/content/10.1101/2020.05.14.095406v1 for bioRxiv preprint.
How to cite: pEPYC1CB0175 was a gift from Nicola Patron (Addgene plasmid # 154642 ; http://n2t.net/addgene:154642 ; RRID:Addgene_154642)
