[The description below was written by a language model from this plasmid's Addgene catalogue record and pLannotate feature annotations shown in this document.]
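Description:
pEPYC1CB0175 is a MoClo (Golden Gate modular cloning) Level 1 plasmid built in the pICH47732 acceptor backbone, carrying a single plant transcriptional unit that reports promoter activity through firefly luciferase. The backbone is a binary-type vector. Nopaline C58 left and right T-DNA border repeats flank the cargo. The plasmid has both a high-copy ColE1/pUC-type origin for propagation in E. coli and the broad-host-range incP oriV with its trfA replication initiator, which permits maintenance in Agrobacterium. Selection in bacteria is by ampicillin via the β-lactamase gene and its native promoter. A short TetR fragment is also annotated and appears to be a backbone remnant. The cassette was assembled through BsaI sites that were destroyed during cloning, as is normal for Level 1 Golden Gate assemblies.

The insert is described as 35s(ΔbHLH1)::TMV::LucF::Flag::ocsT. It consists of a variant of the cauliflower mosaic virus 35S promoter, including its minimal core region. The name suggests that a bHLH transcription factor binding site has been deleted or altered, although the record does not detail the change. This promoter is followed by the tobacco mosaic virus Ω 5′ leader, which enhances translation, then the luc+ firefly luciferase coding sequence and the octopine synthase terminator. The insert name also lists a Flag tag on the luciferase, but the feature table does not annotate it separately.

The construct comes from work on the rational design of minimal synthetic plant promoters. It is presumably used to measure how the promoter modification affects expression strength in luciferase assays in plant cells, though the record does not state the specific assay system. As a Level 1 part it could also be combined with other transcriptional units in higher-level MoClo assemblies.
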