Features (pLannotate 1.2.2; 13 found; start..end, strand, type, name):
     42..66      +  misc_feature   RB T-DNA repeat: right border repeat from nopaline C58 T-DNA
    178..198     -  CDS            TetR (fragment): tetracycline resistance regulatory protein; tetR
    225..1370    -  CDS            trfA: TRFA_ECOLX - Experimental evidence at protein level: Swiss-Prot protein existence level 1. Also involved in plasmid copy number control, promoting intermolecular coupling of protein bound iterons at oriV, which inhibits replication initiation. From Escherichia coli.
   1706..2294    -  rep_origin     ori: high-copy-number ColE1/pMB1/pBR322/pUC origin of replication
   2465..3325    -  CDS            AmpR: β-lactamase; bla; confers resistance to ampicillin, carbenicillin, and related antibiotics
   3326..3430    -  promoter       AmpR promoter: bla
   3517..4148    -  rep_origin     oriV: incP origin of replication
   4240..4264    +  misc_feature   LB T-DNA repeat: left border repeat from nopaline C58 T-DNA
   4450..4784    +  promoter       CaMV 35S promoter: strong constitutive promoter from cauliflower mosaic virus
   4736..4782    +  promoter       minimal CaMV 35S promoter: minimal 35S promoter from cauliflower mosaic virus
   4803..4858    +  misc_feature   TMV Ω: translational enhancer from the tobacco mosaic virus 5'-leader sequence (Gallie et al., 1988)
   4860..6509    +  CDS            luciferase: firefly luciferase; luc+; enhanced luc+ version of the luciferase gene
   6607..7314    +  terminator     OCS terminator: octopine synthase terminator
>Addgene plasmid #154642 | pEPYC1CB0175 | depositor full sequence | sequence record 299572 | pEPYC1CB0175 sequence 7321 bps
GCAATTGTCTTCTGCACGAAGTGGTTTAAACTATCAGTGTTTGACAGGATATATTGGCGGGTAAACCTAA
GAGAAAAGAGCGTTTATTAGAATAATCGGATATTTAAAAGGGCGTGAAAAGGTTTATCCGTTCGTCCATT
TGTATGTGCATGCCAACCACAGGGTTCCCCAGATCAGGCGCTGGCTGCTGAACCCCCAGCCGGAACTGAC
CCCACAAGGCCCTAGCGTTTGCAATGCACCAGGTCATCATTGACCCAGGCGTGTTCCACCAGGCCGCTGC
CTCGCAACTCTTCGCAGGCTTCGCCGACCTGCTCGCGCCACTTCTTCACGCGGGTGGAATCCGATCCGCA
CATGAGGCGGAAGGTTTCCAGCTTGAGCGGGTACGGCTCCCGGTGCGAGCTGAAATAGTCGAACATCCGT
CGGGCCGTCGGCGACAGCTTGCGGTACTTCTCCCATATGAATTTCGTGTAGTGGTCGCCAGCAAACAGCA
CGACGATTTCCTCGTCGATCAGGACCTGGCAACGGGACGTTTTCTTGCCACGGTCCAGGACGCGGAAGCG
GTGCAGCAGCGACACCGATTCCAGGTGCCCAACGCGGTCGGACGTGAAGCCCATCGCCGTCGCCTGTAGG
CGCGACAGGCATTCCTCGGCCTTCGTGTAATACCGGCCATTGATCGACCAGCCCAGGTCCTGGCAAAGCT
CGTAGAACGTGAAGGTGATCGGCTCGCCGATAGGGGTGCGCTTCGCGTACTCCAACACCTGCTGCCACAC
CAGTTCGTCATCGTCGGCCCGCAGCTCGACGCCGGTGTAGGTGATCTTCACGTCCTTGTTGACGTGGAAA
ATGACCTTGTTTTGCAGCGCCTCGCGCGGGATTTTCTTGTTGCGCGTGGTGAACAGGGCAGAGCGGGCCG
TGTCGTTTGGCATCGCTCGCATCGTGTCCGGCCACGGCGCAATATCGAACAAGGAAAGCTGCATTTCCTT
GATCTGCTGCTTCGTGTGTTTCAGCAACGCGGCCTGCTTGGCCTCGCTGACCTGTTTTGCCAGGTCCTCG
CCGGCGGTTTTTCGCTTCTTGGTCGTCATAGTTCCTCGCGTGTCGATGGTCATCGACTTCGCCAAACCTG
CCGCCTCCTGTTCAAGACGACGCGAACGCTCCACGGCGGCCGATGGCGCGGGCAGGGCAGGGGGAGCCAG
TTGCACGCTGTCGCGCTCGATCTTGGCCGTAGCTTGCTGGACCATCGAGCCGACGGACTGGAAGGTTTCG
CGGGGCGCACGCATGACGGTGCGGCTTGCGATGGTTTCGGCATCCTCGGCGGAAAACCCCGCGTCGATCA
GTTCTTGCCTGTATGCCTTCCGGTCAAACGTCCGATTCATTCACCCTCCTTGCGGGATTGCCCCGACTCA
CGCCGGGGCAATGTGCCCTTATTCCTGATTTGACCCGCCTGGTGCCTTGGTGTCCAGATAATCCACCTTA
TCGGCAATGAAGTCGGTCCCGTAGACCGTCTGGCCGTCCTTCTCGTACTTGGTATTCCGAATCTTGCCCT
GCACGAATACCAGCGACCCCTTGCCCAAATACTTGCCGTGGGCCTCGGCCTGAGAGCCAAAACACTTGAT
GCGGAAGAAGTCGGTGCGCTCCTGCTTGTCGCCGGCATCGTTGCGCCACATCTAGGATCTGCCAGGAACC
GTAAAAAGGCCGCGTTGCTGGCGTTTTTCCATAGGCTCCGCCCCCCTGACGAGCATCACAAAAATCGACG
CTCAAGTCAGAGGTGGCGAAACCCGACAGGACTATAAAGATACCAGGCGTTTCCCCCTGGAAGCTCCCTC
GTGCGCTCTCCTGTTCCGACCCTGCCGCTTACCGGATACCTGTCCGCCTTTCTCCCTTCGGGAAGCGTGG
CGCTTTCTCATAGCTCACGCTGTAGGTATCTCAGTTCGGTGTAGGTCGTTCGCTCCAAGCTGGGCTGTGT
GCACGAACCCCCCGTTCAGCCCGACCGCTGCGCCTTATCCGGTAACTATCGTCTTGAGTCCAACCCGGTA
AGACACGACTTATCGCCACTGGCAGCAGCCACTGGTAACAGGATTAGCAGAGCGAGGTATGTAGGCGGTG
CTACAGAGTTCTTGAAGTGGTGGCCTAACTACGGCTACACTAGAAGAACAGTATTTGGTATCTGCGCTCT
GCTGAAGCCAGTTACCTTCGGAAAAAGAGTTGGTAGCTCTTGATCCGGCAAACAAACCACCGCTGGTAGC
GGTGGTTTTTTTGTTTGCAAGCAGCAGATTACGCGCAGAAAAAAAGGATCTCAAGAAGATCCTTTGATCT
TTTCTACGGGGTCTGACGCTCAGTGGAACGAAAACTCACGTTAAGGGATTTTGGTCATGAGATTATCAAA
AAGGATCTTCACCTAGATCCTTTTAAATTAAAAATGAAGTTTTAAATCAATCTAAAGTATATATGAGTAA
ACTTGGTCTGACAGTTACCAATGCTTAATCAGTGAGGCACCTATCTCAGCGATCTGTCTATTTCGTTCAT
CCATAGTTGCCTGACTCCCCGTCGTGTAGATAACTACGATACGGGAGGGCTTACCATCTGGCCCCAGTGC
TGCAATGATACCGCGAGAACCACGCTCACCGGCTCCAGATTTATCAGCAATAAACCAGCCAGCCGGAAGG
GCCGAGCGCAGAAGTGGTCCTGCAACTTTATCCGCCTCCATCCAGTCTATTAATTGTTGCCGGGAAGCTA
GAGTAAGTAGTTCGCCAGTTAATAGTTTGCGCAACGTTGTTGCCATTGCTACAGGCATCGTGGTGTCACG
CTCGTCGTTTGGTATGGCTTCATTCAGCTCCGGTTCCCAACGATCAAGGCGAGTTACATGATCCCCCATG
TTGTGCAAAAAAGCGGTTAGCTCCTTCGGTCCTCCGATCGTTGTCAGAAGTAAGTTGGCCGCAGTGTTAT
CACTCATGGTTATGGCAGCACTGCATAATTCTCTTACTGTCATGCCATCCGTAAGATGCTTTTCTGTGAC
TGGTGAGTACTCAACCAAGTCATTCTGAGAATAGTGTATGCGGCGACCGAGTTGCTCTTGCCCGGCGTCA
ATACGGGATAATACCGCGCCACATAGCAGAACTTTAAAAGTGCTCATCATTGGAAAACGTTCTTCGGGGC
GAAAACTCTCAAGGATCTTACCGCTGTTGAGATCCAGTTCGATGTAACCCACTCGTGCACCCAACTGATC
TTCAGCATCTTTTACTTTCACCAGCGTTTCTGGGTGAGCAAAAACAGGAAGGCAAAATGCCGCAAAAAAG
GGAATAAGGGCGACACGGAAATGTTGAATACTCATACTCTTCCTTTTTCAATATTATTGAAGCATTTATC
AAGGTTATTGTCTCATGAGCGGATACATATTTGAATGTATTTAGAAAAATAAACAAATAGGGGTTCCGCG
CACGAATTGGCCAGCGCTGCCATTTTTGGGGTGAGGCCGTTCGCGGCCGAGGGGCGCAGCCCCTGGGGGG
ATGGGAGGCCCGCGTTAGCGGGCCGGGAGGGTTCGAGAAGGGGGGGCACCCCCCTTCGGCGTGCGCGGTC
ACGCGCACAGGGCGCAGCCCTGGTTAAAAACAAGGTTTATAAATATTGGTTTAAAAGCAGGTTAAAAGAC
AGGTTAGCGGTGGCCGAAAAACGGGCGGAAACCCTTGCAAATGCTGGATTTTCTGCCTGTGGACAGCCCC
TCAAATGTCAATAGGTGCGCCCCTCATCTGTCAGCACTCTGCCCCTCAAGTGTCAAGGATCGCGCCCCTC
ATCTGTCAGTAGTCGCGCCCCTCAAGTGTCAATACCGCAGGGCACTTATCCCCAGGCTTGTCCACATCAT
CTGTGGGAAACTCGCGTAAAATCAGGCGTTTTCGCCGATTTGCGAGGCTGGCCAGCTCCACGTCGCCGGC
CGAAATCGAGCCTGCCCCTCATCTGTCAACGCCGCGCCGGGTGAGTCGGCCCCTCAAGTGTCAACGTCCG
CCCCTCATCTGTCAGTGAGGGCCAAGTTTTCCGCGAGGTATCCACAACGCCGGCGGCCGCGGTGTCTCGC
ACACGGCTTCGACGGCGTTTCTGGCGCGTTTGCAGGGCCATAGACGGCCGCCAGCCCAGCGGCGAGGGCA
ACCAGCCCGGTGAGCGTCGCAAAGGAGATCCTGATCTGACTGATGGGCTGCCTGTATCGAGTGGTGATTT
TGTGCCGAGCTGCCGGTCGGGGAGCTGTTGGCTGGCTGGTGGCAGGATATATTGTGGTGTAAACAAATTG
ACGCTTAGACAACTTAATAACACATTGCGGACGTTTTTAATGTACTGGGGTGGATGCAGTGGGCCCCACT
CTGTGAAGACAATGCCGAATTCGGATCCGGAGGTCAACATGGTGGAGCACGACACTCTGGTCTACTCCAA
AAATGTCAAAGATACAGTCTCAGAAGATCAAAGGGCTATTGAGACTTTTCAACAAAGGATAATTTCGGGA
AACCTCCTCGGATTCCATTGCCCAGCTATCTGTCACTTCATCGAAAGGACAGTAGAAAAGGAAGGTGGCT
CCTACAAATGCCATCATTGCGATAAAGGAAAGGCTATCATTCAAGATCTCTCTGCCGACAGTGGTCCCAA
AGATGGACCCCCACCCACGAGGAGCATCGTGGAAAAAGAAGAGGTTCCAACCACGTCTACAATGATGTGA
CATCTCCACTGACGTAAGGGATGACGCACAATCCCACTATCCTTCGCAAGACCCTTCCTCTATATAAGGA
AGTTCATTTCATTTGGAGAGGACACGCTACTGTATTTTTACAACAATTACCAACAACAACAAACAACAAA
CAACATTACAATTACTATTTACAATTACAATGGAGGACGCCAAAAACATAAAGAAAGGCCCGGCGCCATT
CTATCCGCTGGAAGATGGAACCGCTGGAGAGCAACTGCATAAGGCTATGAAGAGATACGCCCTGGTTCCT
GGAACAATTGCTTTTACAGATGCACATATCGAGGTGGACATCACTTACGCTGAGTACTTCGAAATGTCCG
TTCGGTTGGCAGAAGCTATGAAACGATATGGGCTGAATACAAATCACAGAATCGTCGTATGCAGTGAAAA
CTCTCTTCAATTCTTTATGCCGGTGTTGGGCGCGTTATTTATCGGAGTTGCAGTTGCGCCCGCGAACGAC
ATTTATAATGAACGTGAATTGCTCAACAGTATGGGCATTTCGCAGCCTACCGTGGTGTTCGTTTCCAAAA
AGGGGTTGCAAAAAATTTTGAACGTGCAAAAAAAGCTCCCAATCATCCAAAAAATTATTATCATGGATTC
TAAAACGGATTACCAGGGATTTCAGTCGATGTACACGTTCGTCACATCTCATCTACCTCCCGGTTTTAAT
GAATACGATTTTGTGCCAGAGTCCTTCGATAGGGACAAGACAATTGCACTGATCATGAACTCCTCTGGAT
CTACTGGTCTGCCTAAAGGTGTCGCTCTGCCTCATAGAACTGCCTGCGTGAGATTCTCGCATGCCAGAGA
TCCTATTTTTGGCAATCAAATCATTCCGGATACTGCGATTTTAAGTGTTGTTCCATTCCATCACGGTTTT
GGAATGTTTACTACACTCGGATATTTGATATGTGGATTTCGAGTCGTCTTAATGTATAGATTTGAAGAAG
AACTGTTTCTGAGGAGCCTTCAGGATTACAAGATTCAAAGTGCGCTGCTGGTGCCAACCCTATTCTCCTT
CTTCGCCAAAAGCACTCTGATTGACAAATACGATTTATCTAATTTACACGAAATTGCTTCTGGTGGCGCT
CCCCTCTCTAAGGAAGTCGGGGAAGCGGTTGCCAAGAGGTTCCATCTGCCAGGTATCAGGCAAGGATATG
GGCTCACTGAGACTACATCAGCTATTCTGATTACACCCGAGGGGGATGATAAACCGGGCGCGGTCGGTAA
AGTTGTTCCATTTTTTGAAGCGAAGGTTGTGGATCTGGATACCGGGAAAACGCTGGGCGTTAATCAAAGA
GGCGAACTGTGTGTGAGAGGTCCTATGATTATGTCCGGTTATGTAAACAATCCGGAAGCGACCAACGCCT
TGATTGACAAGGATGGATGGCTACATTCTGGAGACATAGCTTACTGGGACGAGGACGAACACTTCTTCAT
CGTTGACCGCCTGAAGTCTCTGATTAAGTACAAAGGCTATCAGGTGGCTCCCGCTGAATTGGAATCCATC
TTGCTCCAACACCCCAACATCTTCGACGCAGGTGTCGCAGGTCTGCCCGACGATGACGCCGGTGAACTTC
CCGCCGCCGTTGTTGTTTTGGAGCACGGAAAGACGATGACGGAAAAAGAGATCGTGGATTACGTCGCCAG
TCAAGTAACAACCGCGAAAAAGTTGCGCGGAGGAGTTGTGTTTGTGGACGAAGTACCGAAAGGTCTTACC
GGAAAACTCGACGCAAGAAAAATCAGAGAGATCCTCATAAAGGCCAAGAAGGGCGGAAAGATCGCCGTGG
GTTCGGATTATAAGGACCATGACGGAGACTATAAGGACCATGACCTCGACGCTGCAGCAGCGGATTATAA
GGACGATGACGATAAGTGAGCTTGTCCTGCTTTAATGAGATATGCGAGAAGCCTATGATCGCATGATATT
TGCTTTCAATTCTGTTGTGCACGTTGTAAAAAACCTGAGCATGTGTAGCTCAGATCCTTACCGCCGGTTT
CGGTTCATTCTAATGAATATATCACCCGTTACTATCGTATTTTTATGAATAATATTCTCCGTTCAATTTA
CTGATTGTACCCTACTACTTATATGTACAATATTAAAATGAAAACAATATATTGTGCTGAATAGGTTTAT
AGCGACATCTATGATAGAGCGCCACAATAACAAACAATTGCGTTTTATTATTACAAATCCAATTTTAAAA
AAAGCGGCAGAACCGGTCAAACCTAAAAGACTGATTACATAAATCTTATTCAAATTTCAAAAGTGCCCCA
GGGGCTAGTATCTACGACACACCGAGCGGCGAACTAATAACGCTCACTGAAGGGAACTCCGGTTCCCCGC
CGGCGCGCATGGGTGAGATTCCTTGAAGTTGAGTATTGGCCGTCCGCTCTACCGAAAGTTACGGGCACCA
TTCAACCCGGTCCAGCACGGCGGCCGGGTAACCGACTTGCTGCCCCGAGAATTATGCAGCATTTTTTTGG
TGTATGTGGGCCCCAAATGAAGTGCAGGTCAAACCTTGACAGTGACGACAAATCGTTGGGCGGGTCCAGG
GCGAATTTTGCGACAACATGTCGAGGCTCAGCAGGACCGCT
